>Addgene plasmid #157522 | pD649-HAsp-PTPRK-COMP5AP-AviTag-9xHis | depositor full sequence | sequence record 304153 | Full Sequence
TTTCAATATTATTGAAGCATTTATCAGGGTTATTGTCTCATGAGCGGATACATATTTGAATGTATTTAGA
AAAATAAACAAATAGGGGTCAGTGTTACAACCAATTAACCAATTCTGAACATTATCGCGAGCCCATTTAT
ACCTGAATATGGCTCATAACACCCCTTGCTCATGACCAAAATCCCTTAACGTGAGTTACGCGCGCGTCGT
TCCACTGAGCGTCAGACCCCGTAGAAAAGATCAAAGGATCTTCTTGAGATCCTTTTTTTCTGCGCGTAAT
CTGCTGCTTGCAAACAAAAAAACCACCGCTACCAGCGGTGGTTTGTTTGCCGGATCAAGAGCTACCAACT
CTTTTTCCGAAGGTAACTGGCTTCAGCAGAGCGCAGATACCAAATACTGTTCTTCTAGTGTAGCCGTAGT
TAGCCCACCACTTCAAGAACTCTGTAGCACCGCCTACATACCTCGCTCTGCTAATCCTGTTACCAGTGGC
TGCTGCCAGTGGCGATAAGTCGTGTCTTACCGGGTTGGACTCAAGACGATAGTTACCGGATAAGGCGCAG
CGGTCGGGCTGAACGGGGGGTTCGTGCACACAGCCCAGCTTGGAGCGAACGACCTACACCGAACTGAGAT
ACCTACAGCGTGAGCTATGAGAAAGCGCCACGCTTCCCGAAGGGAGAAAGGCGGACAGGTATCCGGTAAG
CGGCAGGGTCGGAACAGGAGAGCGCACGAGGGAGCTTCCAGGGGGAAACGCCTGGTATCTTTATAGTCCT
GTCGGGTTTCGCCACCTCTGACTTGAGCGTCGATTTTTGTGATGCTCGTCAGGGGGGCGGAGCCTATGGA
AAAACGCCAGCAACGCGGCCTTTTTACGGTTCCTGGCCTTTTGCTGGCCTTTTGCTCACATGTTCTTTCC
TGCGTTATCCCCTGATTCTGTGGATAACCGTATTACCGCCTTTGAGTGAGCTGATACCGCTCGCCGCAGC
CGAACGACCGAGCGCAGCGAGTCAGTGAGCGAGGAAGCGGAAGGCGAGAGTAGGGAACTGCCAGGCATCA
AACTAAGCAGAAGGCCCCTGACGGATGGCCTTTTTGCGTTTCTACAAACTCTTTCTGTGTTGTAAAACGA
CGGCCAGTCTTAAGCTCGGGCCCCCTGGGCGGTTCTGATAACGAGTAATCGTTAATCCGCAAATAACGTA
AAAACCCGCTTCGGCGGGTTTTTTTATGGGGGGAGTTTAGGGAAAGAGCATTTGTCAGAATATTTAAGGG
CGCCTGTCACTTTGCTTGATATATGAGAATTATTTAACCTTATAAATGAGAAAAAAGCAACGCACTTTAA
ATAAGATACGTTGCTTTTTCGATTGATGAACACCTATAATTAAACTATTCATCTATTATTTATGATTTTT
TGTATATACAATATTTCTAGTTTGTTAAAGAGAATTAAGAAAATAAATCTCGAAAATAATAAAGGGAAAA
TCAGTTTTTGATATCAAAATTATACATGTCAACGATAATACAAAATATAATACAAACTATAAGATGTTAT
CAGTATTTATTATCATTTAGAATAAATTTTGTGTCGCCCTTAATTGTGAGCGGATAACAATTACGAGCTT
CATGCACAGTGGCGTTGACTCAATATTGGCCATTAGCCATATTATTCATTGGTTATATAGCATAAATCAA
TATTGGCTATTGGCCATTGCATACGTTGTATCTATATCATAATATGTACATTTATATTGGCTCATGTCCA
ATATGACCGCCATGTTGGCATTGATTATTGACTAGTTATTAATAGTAATCAATTACGGGGTCATTAGTTC
ATAGCCCATATATGGAGTTCCGCGTTACATAACTTACGGTAAATGGCCCGCCTGGCTGACCGCCCAACGA
CCCCCGCCCATTGACGTCAATAATGACGTATGTTCCCATAGTAACGCCAATAGGGACTTTCCATTGACGT
CAATGGGTGGAGTATTTACGGTAAACTGCCCACTTGGCAGTACATCAAGTGTATCATATGCCAAGTACGC
CCCCTATTGACGTCAATGACGGTAAATGGCCCGCCTGGCATTATGCCCAGTACATGACCTTATGGGACTT
TCCTACTTGGCAGTACATCTACGTATTAGTCATCGCTATTACCATGGTGATGCGGTTTTGGCAGTACATC
AATGGGCGTGGATAGCGGTTTGACTCACGGGGATTTCCAAGTCTCCACCCCATTGACGTCAATGGGAGTT
TGTTTTGGCACCAAAATCAACGGGACTTTCCAAAATGTCGTAACAACTCCGCCCCATTGACGCAAATGGG
CGGTAGGCGTGTACGGTGGGAGGTCTATATAAGCAGAGCTCGTTTAGTGAACCGTCAGATCGCCTGGAGA
CGCCATCCACGCTGTTTTGACCTCCATAGAAGACACCGGGACCGATCCAGCCTCCGCGGCCGGGAACGGT
GCATTGGAACGCGGATTCCCCGTGCCAAGAGTGACGTAAGTACCGCCTATAGAGTCTATAGGCCCACCCC
CTTGGCTTCGTTAGAACGCGGCTACAATTAATACATAACCTTATGTATCATACACATACGATTTAGGTGA
CACTATAGAATAACATCCACTTTGCCTTTCTCTCCACAGGTGTCCACTCCCAGGTCCAACTGCACCTCGG
TTCTATCGAAAACGCGCCTGCTAGCGCCACCATGAAGACCATCATTGCCCTGAGCTACATCTTCTGCCTG
GTGTTCGCTGCGGCCGCCGCTCAAGGACAATTTTCTGCCGGCGGATGCACCTTCGATGATGGACCTGGCG
CCTGCGACTACCACCAGGACCTGTACGATGACTTCGAGTGGGTGCACGTGTCCGCTCAAGAGCCTCACTA
TCTGCCTCCAGAGATGCCCCAGGGCAGCTACATGATCGTGGACAGCAGCGATCACGACCCTGGCGAGAAA
GCTAGACTGCAGCTGCCCACCATGAAGGAAAACGACACCCACTGCATCGACTTCAGCTACCTGCTGTACT
CCCAGAAGGGACTGAACCCCGGCACACTGAACATCCTCGTGCGCGTGAACAAGGGCCCTCTGGCCAATCC
TATCTGGAACGTGACCGGCTTCACCGGCAGAGATTGGCTGAGAGCCGAACTGGCCGTGTCCACCTTCTGG
CCCAATGAGTACCAAGTGATCTTCGAGGCCGAGGTGTCCGGCGGCAGATCTGGATATATCGCCATCGACG
ACATCCAGGTGCTGAGCTACCCCTGCGATAAGAGCCCTCACTTCCTGAGACTGGGCGACGTGGAAGTGAA
CGCCGGACAGAATGCCACCTTCCAGTGTATCGCCACAGGCAGGGATGCCGTGCACAACAAACTGTGGCTG
CAGCGGAGAAACGGCGAGGACATTCCTGTGGCTCAGACCAAGAACATCAACCACAGAAGATTCGCCGCCA
GCTTCCGGCTGCAAGAAGTGACCAAGACCGACCAGGATCTGTATAGATGCGTGACCCAGAGCGAGAGAGG
CAGCGGCGTTAGCAATTTCGCCCAGCTGATTGTGCGCGAGCCTCCTAGACCTATCGCTCCTCCACAGCTG
CTTGGCGTGGGCCCAACATATCTGCTGATCCAGCTGAACGCCAACAGCATCATCGGCGACGGCCCCATCA
TCCTGAAAGAGGTGGAATACCGGATGACCAGCGGCAGCTGGACAGAAACCCATGCCGTGAATGCCCCTAC
CTACAAGCTGTGGCATCTGGACCCCGACACCGAGTACGAGATCAGAGTGCTGCTGACCAGACCTGGCGAA
GGCGGAACAGGACTTCCTGGACCTCCTCTGATCACCCGGACCAAGTGTGCCGAGCCTATGCGGACACCCA
AGACACTGAAGATCGCCGAGATTCAGGCCAGACGGATCGCCGTGGATTGGGAGAGCCTGGGCTACAACAT
CACCCGGTGCCACACCTTCAACGTGACCATCTGCTACCACTACTTCCGGGGCCACAACGAGAGCAAGGCC
GACTGCCTTGACATGGACCCTAAGGCTCCTCAGCACGTGGTCAACCATCTGCCACCTTACACCAACGTGT
CCCTGAAGATGATCCTGACAAACCCCGAGGGCCGCAAAGAGAGCGAGGAAACCATCATCCAGACCGACGA
GGACGTGCCAGGACCAGTGCCTGTGAAATCTCTGCAGGGCACCAGCTTCGAGAACAAGATCTTCCTGAAT
TGGAAAGAGCCACTGGACCCCAACGGAATCATCACCCAGTATGAGATCTCTTACAGCAGCATCCGCAGCT
TCGACCCTGCTGTGCCTGTTGCTGGACCACCTCAGACCGTGTCCAACCTGTGGAATAGCACCCACCACGT
GTTCATGCATCTGCACCCTGGCACCACCTACCAGTTCTTCATCAGAGCCAGCACCGTGAAAGGCTTCGGA
CCTGCCACAGCCATCAATGTGACTACCAACATCAGCGCCCCTACACTGCCCGACTATGAAGGCGTTGACG
CCAGCCTGAATGAGACAGCCACCACCATTACCGTGCTGCTGCGACCTGCTCAGGCTAAAGGCGCCCCTAT
CAGCGCCTATCAGATCGTGGTGGAAGAACTGCACCCACACAGGACCAAGCGAGAAGCCGGCGCTATGGAA
TGCTACCAGGTGCCAGTGACCTACCAGAACGCCATGTCTGGCGGAGCCCCTTACTATTTTGCCGCCGAAC
TGCCTCCTGGCAACCTGCCTGAACCTGCTCCTTTTACCGTGGGCGACAACCGGACCTACCAAGGCTTCTG
GAATCCTCCACTGGCTCCCCGGAAGGGCTATAACATCTACTTCCAAGCCATGAGCAGCGTCGAGAAAGAA
ACAAAGACCCAGTGCGTGCGGATCGCCACAAAAGCCGCTACCGAGGAACCCGAAGTGATCCCCGATCCTG
CCAAGCAGACCGACAGAGTGGTCAAAGGCGCGCCGGAAGATCAAGTTGATCCAAGATTGATTGATGGCAA
GGGCGGATCTCTGGAGGTGCTGTTCCAGGGACCAGGCGGAAGCGGCAATCCCGGCGGCGATCTGGCCCCC
CAGATGCTGCGCGAGCTGCAGGAGACCAATGCCGCCCTGCAGGACGTGCGCGAGCTGCTGCGCCACCGCG
TGAAGGAGATCACCTTCCTGAAGAACACCGTGATGGAGTGCGACGCCTGCGGTATGCAGCCCTCTAGAGG
CTCCGGCTCCATCATCCCAGTTGAGGAGGAGAACCCGGACTTCTGGAACCGCGAGGCAGCCGAGGCCCTG
GGTGCCGCCAAGAAGCTGCAGCCTGCACAGACAGCCGCCAAGAACCTCATCATCTTCCTGGGCGATGGGA
TGGGGGTGTCTACGGTGACAGCTGCCAGGATCCTAAAAGGGCAGAAGAAGGACAAACTGGGGCCTGAGAT
ACCCCTGGCCATGGACCGCTTCCCATATGTGGCTCTGTCCAAGACATACAATGTAGACAAACATGTGCCA
GACAGTGGAGCCACAGCCACGGCCTACCTGTGCGGGGTCAAGGGCAACTTCCAGACCATTGGCTTGAGTG
CAGCCGCCCGCTTTAACCAGTGCAACACGACACGCGGCAACGAGGTCATCTCCGTGATGAATCGGGCCAA
GAAAGCAGGGAAGTCAGTGGGAGTGGTAACCACCACACGAGTGCAGCACGCCTCGCCAGCCGGCACCTAC
GCCCACACGGTGAACCGCAACTGGTACTCGGACGCCGACGTGCCTGCCTCGGCCCGCCAGGAGGGGTGCC
AGGACATCGCTACGCAGCTCATCTCCAACATGGACATTGACGTGATCCTAGGTGGAGGCCGAAAGTACAT
GTTTCGCATGGGAACCCCAGACCCTGAGTACCCAGATGACTACAGCCAAGGTGGGACCAGGCTGGACGGG
AAGAATCTGGTGCAGGAATGGCTGGCGAAGCGCCAGGGTGCCCGGTATGTGTGGAACCGCACTGAGCTCA
TGCAGGCTTCCCTGGACCCGTCTGTGACCCATCTCATGGGTCTCTTTGAGCCTGGAGACATGAAATACGA
GATCCACCGAGACTCCACACTGGACCCCTCCCTGATGGAGATGACAGAGGCTGCCCTGCGCCTGCTGAGC
AGGAACCCCCGCGGCTTCTTCCTCTTCGTGGAGGGTGGTCGCATCGACCATGGTCATCATGAAAGCAGGG
CTTACCGGGCACTGACTGAGACGATCATGTTCGACGACGCCATTGAGAGGGCGGGCCAGCTCACCAGCGA
GGAGGACACGCTGAGCCTCGTCACTGCCGACCACTCCCACGTCTTCTCCTTCGGAGGCTACCCCCTGCGA
GGGAGCTCCATCTTCGGGCTGGCCCCTGGCAAGGCCCGGGACAGGAAGGCCTACACGGTCCTCCTATACG
GAAACGGTCCAGGCTATGTGCTCAAGGACGGCGCCCGGCCGGATGTTACCGAGAGCGAGAGCGGGAGCCC
CGAGTATCGGCAGCAGTCAGCAGTGCCCCTGGACGAAGAGACCCACGCAGGCGAGGACGTGGCGGTGTTC
GCGCGCGGCCCGCAGGCGCACCTGGTTCACGGCGTGCAGGAGCAGACCTTCATAGCGCACGTCATGGCCT
TCGCCGCCTGCCTGGAGCCCTACACCGCCTGCGACCTGGCGCCCCCCGCCGGCACCACCGACGCCGCGCA
CCCGGGTGGCGGAGGACTGAACGACATCTTCGAGGCTCAGAAAATCGAATGGCACGAACATCACCATCAC
CATCACCATCACCATTAAGGCCGGCCTGTAGTCACTGGCACAACGCGTTACCCGGTAAGCCAATCGGGTA
TACACGGTCGTCATACTGCAGACAGGGTTCTTCTACTTTGCAAGATAGTCTTGAGTAGTAAAATAAATAG
ATAGAGAAAATCAGCCTCGACTGTGCCTTCTAGTTGCCAGCCATCTGTTGTTTGCCCCTCCCCCGTGCCT
TCCTTGACCCTGGAAGGTGCCACTCCCACTGTCCTTTCCTAATAAAATGAGGAAATTGCATCACAACACT
CAACCCTATCTCGGTCTATTCTTTTGATTTATAAGGGATTTTGCCGATTTCGGCCTATTGGTTAAAAAAT
GAGCTGATTTAACAAAAATTTAACGCGAATTAATTCTGTGGAATGTGTGTCAGTTAGGGTGTGGAAAGTC
CCCAGGCTCCCCAGCAGGCAGAAGTATGCAAAGCATGCATCTCAATTAGTCAGCAACCAGGTGTGGAAAG
TCCCCAGGCTCCCCAGCAGGCAGAAGTATGCAAAGCATGCATCTCAATTAGTCAGCAACCATAGTCCCGC
CCCTAACTCCGCCCATCCCGCCCCTAACTCCGCCCAGTTCCGCCCATTCTCCGCCCCATGGCTGACTAAT
TTTTTTTATTTATGCAGAGGCCGAGGCCGCCTCTGCCTCTGAGCTATTCCAGAAGTAGTGAGGAGGCTTT
TTTGGAGGCCTAGGCTTTTGCAAAAAGCTCCCGGGAGCTTGTATATCCATTTTCGGATCTGATCAGCACG
TGTTGACAATTAATCATCGGCATAGTATATCGGCATAGTATAATACGACAAGGTGAGGAACTAAACCATG
ACCGAGTACAAGCCCACGGTGCGCCTCGCCACCCGCGACGACGTCCCCAGGGCCGTACGCACCCTCGCCG
CCGCGTTCGCCGACTACCCCGCCACGCGCCACACCGTCGATCCGGACCGCCACATCGAGCGGGTCACCGA
GCTGCAAGAACTCTTCCTCACGCGCGTCGGGCTCGACATCGGCAAGGTGTGGGTCGCGGACGACGGCGCC
GCGGTGGCGGTCTGGACCACGCCGGAGAGCGTCGAAGCGGGGGCGGTGTTCGCCGAGATCGGCCCGCGCA
TGGCCGAGTTGAGCGGTTCCCGGCTGGCCGCGCAGCAACAGATGGAAGGCCTCCTGGCGCCGCACCGGCC
CAAGGAGCCCGCGTGGTTCCTGGCCACCGTCGGCGTCTCGCCCGACCACCAGGGCAAGGGTCTGGGCAGC
GCCGTCGTGCTCCCCGGAGTGGAGGCGGCCGAGCGCGCCGGGGTGCCCGCCTTCCTGGAGACATCCGCGC
CCCGCAACCTCCCCTTCTACGAGCGGCTCGGCTTCACCGTCACCGCCGACGTCGAGGTGCCCGAAGGACC
GCGCACCTGGTGCATGACCCGCAAGCCCGGTGCCTGACACGTGCTACGAGATTTCGATTCCACCGCCGCC
TTCTATGAAAGGTTGGGCTTCGGAATCGTTTTCCGGGACGCCGGCTGGATGATCCTCCAGCGCGGGGATC
TCATGCTGGAGTTCTTCGCCCACCCCAACTTGTTTATTGCAGCTTATAATGGTTACAAATAAAGCAATAG
CATCACAAATTTCACAAATAAAGCATTTTTTTCACTGCATTCTAGTTGTGGTTTGTCCAAACTCATCAAT
GTATCTTATCATGTCTGTATACCGTCGACCTCTAGCTAGAGCTTGGCGTAATCATGGTCATTACCAATGC
TTAATCAGTGAGGCACCTATCTCAGCGATCTGTCTATTTCGTTCATCCATAGTTGCCTGACTCCCCGTCG
TGTAGATAACTACGATACGGGAGGGCTTACCATCTGGCCCCAGCGCTGCGATGATACCGCGAGAACCACG
CTCACCGGCTCCGGATTTATCAGCAATAAACCAGCCAGCCGGAAGGGCCGAGCGCAGAAGTGGTCCTGCA
ACTTTATCCGCCTCCATCCAGTCTATTAATTGTTGCCGGGAAGCTAGAGTAAGTAGTTCGCCAGTTAATA
GTTTGCGCAACGTTGTTGCCATCGCTACAGGCATCGTGGTGTCACGCTCGTCGTTTGGTATGGCTTCATT
CAGCTCCGGTTCCCAACGATCAAGGCGAGTTACATGATCCCCCATGTTGTGCAAAAAAGCGGTTAGCTCC
TTCGGTCCTCCGATCGTTGTCAGAAGTAAGTTGGCCGCAGTGTTATCACTCATGGTTATGGCAGCACTGC
ATAATTCTCTTACTGTCATGCCATCCGTAAGATGCTTTTCTGTGACTGGTGAGTACTCAACCAAGTCATT
CTGAGAATAGTGTATGCGGCGACCGAGTTGCTCTTGCCCGGCGTCAATACGGGATAATACCGCGCCACAT
AGCAGAACTTTAAAAGTGCTCATCATTGGAAAACGTTCTTCGGGGCGAAAACTCTCAAGGATCTTACCGC
TGTTGAGATCCAGTTCGATGTAACCCACTCGTGCACCCAACTGATCTTCAGCATCTTTTACTTTCACCAG
CGTTTCTGGGTGAGCAAAAACAGGAAGGCAAAATGCCGCAAAAAAGGGAATAAGGGCGACACGGAAATGT
TGAATACTCATATTCTTCCTT
Features (pLannotate 1.2.2; 24 found; start..end, strand, type, name):
    119..143     -  CDS            KanR (fragment): aminoglycoside phosphotransferase; aph(3')-Ia; confers resistance to kanamycin
    254..842     +  rep_origin     ori: high-copy-number ColE1/pMB1/pBR322/pUC origin of replication
   1067..1084    +  terminator     rrnB T2 terminator (fragment): transcription terminator T2 from the E. coli rrnB gene
   1109..1128    -  CDS            lacZα (fragment): LacZα fragment of β-galactosidase; lacZ fragment
   1584..1600    +  protein_bind   lac operator: The lac repressor binds to the lac operator to inhibit transcription in E. coli. This inhibition can be relieved by adding lactose or isopropyl-β-D-thiogalactopyranoside (IPTG). lac repressor encoded by lacI
   1843..2146    +  enhancer       CMV enhancer: human cytomegalovirus immediate early enhancer
   2147..2350    +  promoter       CMV promoter: human cytomegalovirus (CMV) immediate early promoter
   2486..2529    +  intron         CMV intron (fragment): modified intron A from human cytomegalovirus
   2581..2599    +  promoter       SP6 promoter: promoter for bacteriophage SP6 RNA polymerase
   2603..2640    +  CDS            IgH signal sequence (fragment): signal sequence from the mouse immunoglobulin heavy chain variable region
   2746..4926    +  CDS            PTPRK (fragment): PTPRK_HUMAN - Also known as PTPK. Experimental evidence at protein level: Swiss-Prot protein existence level 1. Regulation of processes involving cell contact and adhesion such as growth control, tumor invasion, and metastasis. Negative regulator of EGFR signaling pathway. Forms complexes with beta-catenin and gamma-catenin/plakoglobin. Beta-catenin may be a substrate for the catalytic activity of PTPRK/PTP-kappa. From Homo sapiens (Human).
   5023..5202    +  CDS            Comp (fragment): COMP_RAT - Experimental evidence at protein level: Swiss-Prot protein existence level 1. May play a role in the structural integrity of cartilage via its interaction with other extracellular matrix proteins such as the collagens and fibronectin. Can mediate the interaction of chondrocytes with the cartilage extracellular matrix through interaction with cell surface integrin receptors. Could play a role in the pathogenesis of osteoarthritis. Potent suppressor of apoptosis in both primary chondrocytes and transformed cells. Suppresses apoptosis by blocking the activation of caspase-3 and by indu
   5190..6642    +  CDS            SEAP (fragment): secreted alkaline phosphatase from human placenta The natural enzyme has a C-terminal transmembrane sequence that is replaced by a GPI anchor.
   6667..6708    +  CDS            AviTag™ (fragment): peptide tag that allows for enzymatic biotinylation
   6712..6735    +  CDS            8xHis: 8xHis affinity tag
   6881..6992    +  polyA_signal   bGH poly(A) signal: bovine growth hormone polyadenylation signal
   6993..7101    +  rep_origin     f1 ori (fragment): f1 bacteriophage origin of replication; arrow indicates direction of (+) strand synthesis
   7115..7444    +  promoter       SV40 promoter: SV40 enhancer and early promoter
   7492..7539    +  promoter       EM7 promoter: synthetic bacterial promoter&nbsp
   7558..8157    +  CDS            PuroR (fragment): puromycin N-acetyltransferase; pac from Streptomyces; confers resistance to puromycin
   8167..8292    +  CDS            ble (fragment): BLE_KLEPN - Experimental evidence at protein level: Swiss-Prot protein existence level 1. Binding protein with a strong affinity to the bleomycin family of antibiotics. Binds to CL990; an antimitotic-antibiotic compound. From Klebsiella pneumoniae.
   8287..8408    +  polyA_signal   SV40 poly(A) signal: SV40 polyadenylation signal
   8461..9321    -  CDS            AmpR: β-lactamase; bla; confers resistance to ampicillin, carbenicillin, and related antibiotics
   9324..89      -  promoter       AmpR promoter (fragment) (across the origin): bla
