[The description below was written by a language model from this plasmid's Addgene catalogue record and pLannotate feature annotations shown in this document.]
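Description:
pD649-HAsp-PTPRK-COMP5AP-AviTag-9xHis is a mammalian expression plasmid on the pD649 backbone, built to produce the extracellular domain of human PTPRK (receptor-type protein tyrosine phosphatase kappa) as a secreted, multimerised reporter fusion. It is maintained in E. coli at high copy through a ColE1/pUC-type origin with ampicillin selection (AmpR). The annotated sequence also carries an SV40 early promoter/EM7 promoter unit driving a puromycin N-acetyltransferase gene with an SV40 polyadenylation signal, which would in principle allow puromycin selection in mammalian cells. Short fragments annotated as KanR, lacZα, ble and f1 ori appear to be backbone remnants rather than functional elements. The depositor notes that some plasmids in this collection may carry an IS4-like transposase insertion upstream of the CMV promoter; no such feature is annotated in this table.

Expression is driven by the CMV enhancer/promoter, followed by a fragment of CMV intron A and an SP6 promoter, which also serves as the 5′ sequencing primer site. The open reading frame begins with a secretion signal, named HAsp in the construct title, although the automated annotation matches part of it to an immunoglobulin heavy chain signal sequence. This is followed by the roughly 2.2 kb PTPRK ectodomain cloned between retained NotI and AscI sites. Downstream, on the backbone, are the coiled-coil segment of rat cartilage oligomeric matrix protein, which assembles fusion partners into pentamers, human placental alkaline phosphatase as an enzymatic reporter, an AviTag for site-specific enzymatic biotinylation, and a polyhistidine tag for purification (9xHis by name, annotated as 8xHis). A bGH polyadenylation signal ends the unit. The pentameric design raises avidity, which suits detection of weak receptor–ligand contacts, and the plasmid belongs to a collection made for screening interactions among human cell-surface proteins.
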