Addgene plasmid #157522: pD649-HAsp-PTPRK-COMP5AP-AviTag-9xHis
Purpose: Mammalian expression of cell-surface protein extracellular domain fused to COMP5AP-AviTag-9xHis. Protein is secreted from cells.
Depositing lab: Chris Garcia. Depositing organization: Stanford University. Publication: A Human IgSF Cell-Surface Interactome Reveals a Complex Network of Protein-Protein Interactions. Wojtowicz WM, Vielmetter J, Fernandes RA, Siepe DH, Eastman CL, Chisholm GB, Cox S, Klock H, Anderson PW, Rue SM, Miller JJ, Glaser SM, Bragstad ML, Vance J, Lam AW, Lesley SA, Zinn K, Garcia KC. Cell. 2020 Aug 20;182(4):1027-1043.e17. doi: 10.1016/j.cell.2020.07.025. PubMed 32822567.
Backbone
  Vector backbone: pD649
  Backbone size w/o insert (bp): 7153
  Vector type: Mammalian Expression
Growth in bacteria
  Bacterial resistance: Ampicillin, 100 μg/mL
  Growth temperature: 37°C
  Growth strain: DH5alpha
  Copy number: High Copy
Gene/Insert
  Gene/Insert name: PTPRK
  Species: H. sapiens (human)
  Insert size (bp): 2178
  Entrez Gene: PTPRK (a.k.a. R-PTP-kappa)
  Promoter: CMV/SP6
  Tag / fusion protein: COMP5AP-AviTag-9xHis (C terminal on backbone)
  Cloning method: Restriction Enzyme; 5′ cloning site GCGGCCGC (not destroyed); 3′ cloning site GGCGCGCC (not destroyed)
  Sequencing primers: 5′ ATTTAGGTGACACTATAG; 3′ CGTCGCACTCCATCACGGTG
Resource information
  A portion of this plasmid was derived from a plasmid made by: synthesis by ThermoFisher
Terms and licenses: Academic/Nonprofit Terms; Industry Terms: Not Available to Industry
Depositor comments: Some plasmids in this collection may have an IS4-like element ISVsa5 family transposase upstream of the CMV promoter.
How to cite: pD649-HAsp-PTPRK-COMP5AP-AviTag-9xHis was a gift from Chris Garcia (Addgene plasmid # 157522 ; http://n2t.net/addgene:157522 ; RRID:Addgene_157522)
