>Addgene plasmid #157522 | pD649-HAsp-PTPRK-COMP5AP-AviTag-9xHis | depositor partial sequence | sequence record 304154 | insert (extracellular domain)
GCTCAAGGACAATTTTCTGCCGGCGGATGCACCTTCGATGATGGACCTGGCGCCTGCGACTACCACCAGG
ACCTGTACGATGACTTCGAGTGGGTGCACGTGTCCGCTCAAGAGCCTCACTATCTGCCTCCAGAGATGCC
CCAGGGCAGCTACATGATCGTGGACAGCAGCGATCACGACCCTGGCGAGAAAGCTAGACTGCAGCTGCCC
ACCATGAAGGAAAACGACACCCACTGCATCGACTTCAGCTACCTGCTGTACTCCCAGAAGGGACTGAACC
CCGGCACACTGAACATCCTCGTGCGCGTGAACAAGGGCCCTCTGGCCAATCCTATCTGGAACGTGACCGG
CTTCACCGGCAGAGATTGGCTGAGAGCCGAACTGGCCGTGTCCACCTTCTGGCCCAATGAGTACCAAGTG
ATCTTCGAGGCCGAGGTGTCCGGCGGCAGATCTGGATATATCGCCATCGACGACATCCAGGTGCTGAGCT
ACCCCTGCGATAAGAGCCCTCACTTCCTGAGACTGGGCGACGTGGAAGTGAACGCCGGACAGAATGCCAC
CTTCCAGTGTATCGCCACAGGCAGGGATGCCGTGCACAACAAACTGTGGCTGCAGCGGAGAAACGGCGAG
GACATTCCTGTGGCTCAGACCAAGAACATCAACCACAGAAGATTCGCCGCCAGCTTCCGGCTGCAAGAAG
TGACCAAGACCGACCAGGATCTGTATAGATGCGTGACCCAGAGCGAGAGAGGCAGCGGCGTTAGCAATTT
CGCCCAGCTGATTGTGCGCGAGCCTCCTAGACCTATCGCTCCTCCACAGCTGCTTGGCGTGGGCCCAACA
TATCTGCTGATCCAGCTGAACGCCAACAGCATCATCGGCGACGGCCCCATCATCCTGAAAGAGGTGGAAT
ACCGGATGACCAGCGGCAGCTGGACAGAAACCCATGCCGTGAATGCCCCTACCTACAAGCTGTGGCATCT
GGACCCCGACACCGAGTACGAGATCAGAGTGCTGCTGACCAGACCTGGCGAAGGCGGAACAGGACTTCCT
GGACCTCCTCTGATCACCCGGACCAAGTGTGCCGAGCCTATGCGGACACCCAAGACACTGAAGATCGCCG
AGATTCAGGCCAGACGGATCGCCGTGGATTGGGAGAGCCTGGGCTACAACATCACCCGGTGCCACACCTT
CAACGTGACCATCTGCTACCACTACTTCCGGGGCCACAACGAGAGCAAGGCCGACTGCCTTGACATGGAC
CCTAAGGCTCCTCAGCACGTGGTCAACCATCTGCCACCTTACACCAACGTGTCCCTGAAGATGATCCTGA
CAAACCCCGAGGGCCGCAAAGAGAGCGAGGAAACCATCATCCAGACCGACGAGGACGTGCCAGGACCAGT
GCCTGTGAAATCTCTGCAGGGCACCAGCTTCGAGAACAAGATCTTCCTGAATTGGAAAGAGCCACTGGAC
CCCAACGGAATCATCACCCAGTATGAGATCTCTTACAGCAGCATCCGCAGCTTCGACCCTGCTGTGCCTG
TTGCTGGACCACCTCAGACCGTGTCCAACCTGTGGAATAGCACCCACCACGTGTTCATGCATCTGCACCC
TGGCACCACCTACCAGTTCTTCATCAGAGCCAGCACCGTGAAAGGCTTCGGACCTGCCACAGCCATCAAT
GTGACTACCAACATCAGCGCCCCTACACTGCCCGACTATGAAGGCGTTGACGCCAGCCTGAATGAGACAG
CCACCACCATTACCGTGCTGCTGCGACCTGCTCAGGCTAAAGGCGCCCCTATCAGCGCCTATCAGATCGT
GGTGGAAGAACTGCACCCACACAGGACCAAGCGAGAAGCCGGCGCTATGGAATGCTACCAGGTGCCAGTG
ACCTACCAGAACGCCATGTCTGGCGGAGCCCCTTACTATTTTGCCGCCGAACTGCCTCCTGGCAACCTGC
CTGAACCTGCTCCTTTTACCGTGGGCGACAACCGGACCTACCAAGGCTTCTGGAATCCTCCACTGGCTCC
CCGGAAGGGCTATAACATCTACTTCCAAGCCATGAGCAGCGTCGAGAAAGAAACAAAGACCCAGTGCGTG
CGGATCGCCACAAAAGCCGCTACCGAGGAACCCGAAGTGATCCCCGATCCTGCCAAGCAGACCGACAGAG
TGGTCAAA
